Addgene plasmid #129787: ORF18(L107A)-3xFLAG pCDNA4
Purpose: Expresses KSHV ORF18 (L107A) with Cterm 3xFLAG tag in mammalian cells
Depositing lab: Britt Glaunsinger. Depositing organization: University of California, Berkeley. Publication: The interaction between ORF18 and ORF30 is required for late gene expression in Kaposi's sarcoma-associated herpesvirus. Castaneda AF, Glaunsinger BA. J Virol. 2018 Oct 10. pii: JVI.01488-18. doi: 10.1128/JVI.01488-18. PubMed 30305361.
Backbone
  Vector backbone: pcDNA4/TO
  Backbone size w/o insert (bp): 5168
  Total vector size (bp): 5928
  Vector type: Mammalian Expression
Growth in bacteria
  Bacterial resistance: Ampicillin, 100 μg/mL
  Growth temperature: 37°C
  Growth strain: DH5alpha
  Copy number: High Copy
Gene/Insert
  Gene/Insert name: ORF18
  Species: Kaposi's sarcoma-associated herpesvirus (HHV-8)
  Insert size (bp): 771
  Mutation: changed Leucine 107 to Alanine
  Entrez Gene: ORF18 (a.k.a. HHV8GK18_gp22)
  Promoter: CMV
  Tag / fusion protein: 3xFLAG (C terminal on backbone)
  Cloning method: Ligation Independent Cloning
  Sequencing primers: 5′ CGCAAATGGGCGGTAGGCGTG; 3′ TAGAAGGCACAGTCGAGG
Terms and licenses: Academic/Nonprofit Terms; Industry Terms: Not Available to Industry
How to cite: ORF18(L107A)-3xFLAG pCDNA4 was a gift from Britt Glaunsinger (Addgene plasmid # 129787 ; http://n2t.net/addgene:129787 ; RRID:Addgene_129787)
