[The description below was written by a language model from this plasmid's Addgene catalogue record and pLannotate feature annotations shown in this document.]
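Description:
ORF18(L107A)-3xFLAG pCDNA4 is a mammalian expression plasmid built on the pcDNA4/TO backbone that produces a point mutant of ORF18 from Kaposi's sarcoma-associated herpesvirus (HHV-8). It is propagated in E. coli through a high-copy ColE1/pUC-type origin with ampicillin selection (AmpR under its own bla promoter), and it also carries an f1 origin. A second marker cassette places the Sh ble bleomycin/Zeocin resistance gene under tandem SV40 early and bacterial EM7 promoters with an SV40 polyadenylation signal, so transfected mammalian cells can be selected with Zeocin.

The expression unit uses the human CMV immediate-early enhancer and promoter. Immediately downstream lie two short tet operator matches, which the automated annotation labels as PLtetO-1 fragments. These are consistent with the tetracycline-regulatable "TO" design of the backbone: transcription is constitutive in ordinary cells but can be repressed and then induced in cells that express the Tet repressor. The 771 bp ORF18 coding sequence follows, carrying a leucine-to-alanine substitution at residue 107. It is fused at its C terminus to a backbone-encoded 3xFLAG epitope, of which the feature table detects only a single FLAG fragment, and the transcript ends at the bovine growth hormone poly(A) signal.

ORF18 is annotated as a factor that links viral DNA replication to late gene transcription. The associated publication concerns the requirement for the ORF18–ORF30 interaction in late gene expression. The L107A mutant is therefore presumably one of a set of substitutions used to probe that function, with the FLAG tag allowing detection and immunoprecipitation, although the record does not state the mutation's specific effect.
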