Features (pLannotate 1.2.2; 23 found; start..end, strand, type, name):
     28..80      -  misc_feature   bom (fragment): basis of mobility region from pBR322
    235..614     +  enhancer       CMV enhancer: human cytomegalovirus immediate early enhancer
    615..818     +  promoter       CMV promoter: human cytomegalovirus (CMV) immediate early promoter
    820..839     +  promoter       PLtetO-1 promoter (fragment): modified phage lambda PL promoter with tet operator sites (Lutz and Bujard, 1997)
    841..860     +  promoter       PLtetO-1 promoter (fragment): modified phage lambda PL promoter with tet operator sites (Lutz and Bujard, 1997)
    868..901     +  promoter       TRE3GV promoter (fragment): 3rd-generation Tet-responsive promoter that can be activated by binding of Tet-On® 3G, optimized for retroviral and lentiviral vectors
   1032..1802    +  CDS            ORF18: UL79_HHV8P - Protein inferred from homology: Swiss-Prot protein existence level 3. Plays a role in the expression of late transcripts bridging viral DNA replication and late gene expression during infection. From Human herpesvirus 8 type P (isolate GK18) (HHV-8) (Kaposi's sarcoma-associated herpesvirus).
   1893..1913    +  CDS            FLAG (fragment): FLAG® epitope tag, followed by an enterokinase cleavage site
   1945..2169    +  polyA_signal   bGH poly(A) signal: bovine growth hormone polyadenylation signal
   2173..2194    +  promoter       SV40 promoter (fragment): SV40 enhancer and early promoter
   2215..2643    +  rep_origin     f1 ori (sequence partly withheld): f1 bacteriophage origin of replication; arrow indicates direction of (+) strand synthesis
   2657..2986    +  promoter       SV40 promoter: SV40 enhancer and early promoter
   3034..3081    +  promoter       EM7 promoter: synthetic bacterial promoter&nbsp
   3100..3474    +  CDS            BleoR: antibiotic-binding protein; Sh ble from Streptoalloteichus hindustanus; confers resistance to bleomycin, phleomycin, and Zeocin™
   3484..3609    +  CDS            ble (fragment): BLE_KLEPN - Experimental evidence at protein level: Swiss-Prot protein existence level 1. Binding protein with a strong affinity to the bleomycin family of antibiotics. Binds to CL990; an antimitotic-antibiotic compound. From Klebsiella pneumoniae.
   3604..3725    +  polyA_signal   SV40 poly(A) signal: SV40 polyadenylation signal
   3798..3814    -  protein_bind   lac operator: The lac repressor binds to the lac operator to inhibit transcription in E. coli. This inhibition can be relieved by adding lactose or isopropyl-β-D-thiogalactopyranoside (IPTG). lac repressor encoded by lacI
   3822..3852    -  promoter       lac promoter: promoter for the E. coli lac operon
   3867..3888    -  protein_bind   CAP binding site: CAP binding activates transcription in the presence of cAMP. E. coli catabolite activator protein
   3901..3993    -  CDS            lacI (fragment): lac repressor; lacI; The lac repressor binds to the lac operator to inhibit transcription in E. coli. This inhibition can be relieved by adding lactose or isopropyl-β-D-thiogalactopyranoside (IPTG).
   4176..4764    -  rep_origin     ori: high-copy-number ColE1/pMB1/pBR322/pUC origin of replication
   4935..5795    -  CDS            AmpR: β-lactamase; bla; confers resistance to ampicillin, carbenicillin, and related antibiotics
   5796..5900    -  promoter       AmpR promoter: bla
>Addgene plasmid #129787 | ORF18(L107A)-3xFLAG pCDNA4 | addgene full sequence | sequence record 257134 | Addgene NGS Result
GACGGATCGGGAGATCTCCCGATCCCCTATGGTGCACTCTCAGTACAATCTGCTCTGATGCCGCATAGTT
AAGCCAGTATCTGCTCCCTGCTTGTGTGTTGGAGGTCGCTGAGTAGTGCGCGAGCAAAATTTAAGCTACA
ACAAGGCAAGGCTTGACCGACAATTGCATGAAGAATCTGCTTAGGGTTAGGCGTTTTGCGCTGCTTCGCG
ATGTATGGGCCAGATATACGCGTTGACATTGATTATTGACTAGTTATTAATAGTAATCAATTACGGGGTC
ATTAGTTCATAGCCCATATATGGAGTTCCGCGTTACATAACTTACGGTAAATGGCCCGCCTGGCTGACCG
CCCAACGACCCCCGCCCATTGACGTCAATAATGACGTATGTTCCCATAGTAACGCCAATAGGGACTTTCC
ATTGACGTCAATGGGTGGAGTATTTACGGTAAACTGCCCACTTGGCAGTACATCAAGTGTATCATATGCC
AAGTACGCCCCCTATTGACGTCAATGACGGTAAATGGCCCGCCTGGCATTATGCCCAGTACATGACCTTA
TGGGACTTTCCTACTTGGCAGTACATCTACGTATTAGTCATCGCTATTACCATGGTGATGCGGTTTTGGC
AGTACATCAATGGGCGTGGATAGCGGTTTGACTCACGGGGATTTCCAAGTCTCCACCCCATTGACGTCAA
TGGGAGTTTGTTTTGGCACCAAAATCAACGGGACTTTCCAAAATGTCGTAACAACTCCGCCCCATTGACG
CAAATGGGCGGTAGGCGTGTACGGTGGGAGGTCTATATAAGCAGAGCTCTCCCTATCAGTGATAGAGATC
TCCCTATCAGTGATAGAGATCGTCGACGAGCTCGTTTAGTGAACCGTCAGATCGCCTGGAGACGCCATCC
ACGCTGTTTTGACCTCCATAGAAGACACCGGGACCGATCCAGCCTCCGGACTCTAGCGTTTAAACTTAAG
CTTGGTACCGAGCTCGGATCCACTAGTCCAGTGTGGTGGAATTCTGCAGATATGCTCGGAAAATACGTGT
GTGAGACCGAGCCGCTGAGCCCGGGGCTTAGGAGGCTCATGTGGCGCTTTTTGCAAAATAAGAATTTAAA
TACATTCCACGCCCAAGAGCTGCGTTTTATTCATTTGGTTCTCTGCAGGATGTACAATTTCGGTCTAAAT
GTGTACCTGTTAAGGGAGGCTACTGCCAATGCCGGGACCTACGACGAGGTGGTCCTGGGACGCAAGGTTC
CTGCGGAGGTGTGGAAGCTCGTGTACGATGGGCTCGAGGAGATGGGCGTGTCAAGTGAGATGCTGCTGTG
TGAGGCATACCGGGACAGCGCCTGGATGCACTTGAACGATAAGGTGGGGCTCTTGAGGGGCCTGGCGAAT
TATCTGTTTCACCGGCTAGGGGTCACCCACGACGTTCGCATCGCCCCGGAAAACCTGGTGGACGGAAACT
TTTTGTTTAATCTGGGAAGTGTGCTCCCCTGCAGGCTGCTCCTTGCGGCGGGCTACTGCCTCGCCTTTTG
GGGCAGCGATGAACACGAACGCTGGGTGCGCTTCTTCGCCCAGAAGCTTTTCATTTGCTACCTGATAGTC
TCCGGGCGTCTTATGACACAGAGGTCTCTGCTAGTTTGGGCCAGCGAAACGGGCTATCCCGGTCCGGTGG
AGGCAGTCTGTCGCGACATCCGCTCCATGTACGGCATACGAACGTATGCGGTCTCGGGTTATCTTCCGGC
TCCGTCCGAAGCGCAGCTGGCCTACCTTGGTGCGTTTAACAACAACGCGGTTTCAGATCCAGCACAGTGG
CGGCCGCTCGAGGGAGGCGGTGGAGCCGACTACAAGGACCACGACGGCGACTACAAGGACCACGACATCG
ACTACAAGGACGACGACGACAAGGGGCCCGTTTAAACCCGCTGATCAGCCTCGACTGTGCCTTCTAGTTG
CCAGCCATCTGTTGTTTGCCCCTCCCCCGTGCCTTCCTTGACCCTGGAAGGTGCCACTCCCACTGTCCTT
TCCTAATAAAATGAGGAAATTGCATCGCATTGTCTGAGTAGGTGTCATTCTATTCTGGGGGGTGGGGTGG
GGCAGGACAGCAAGGGGGAGGATTGGGAAGACAATAGCAGGCATGCTGGGGATGCGGTGGGCTCTATGGC
TTCTGAGGCGGAAAGAACCAGCTGGGGCTCTAGGGGGTATCCCC
[124 nt withheld, positions 2215-2338]
C
[91 nt withheld, positions 2340-2430]
A
[49 nt withheld, positions 2432-2480]
CCTTTGACGTTGGAGTCCACGTTCTTT
[37 nt withheld, positions 2508-2544]
ACCCTATCTCGGTCTATTCTTTTGATTTATAAGGGATTTTGCCGATTTCGGCCTATTGGTTAAAAAATGA
GCTGATTTAACAAAAATTTAACGCGAATTAATTCTGTGGAATGTGTGTCAGTTAGGGTGTGGAAAGTCCC
CAGGCTCCCCAGCAGGCAGAAGTATGCAAAGCATGCATCTCAATTAGTCAGCAACCAGGTGTGGAAAGTC
CCCAGGCTCCCCAGCAGGCAGAAGTATGCAAAGCATGCATCTCAATTAGTCAGCAACCATAGTCCCGCCC
CTAACTCCGCCCATCCCGCCCCTAACTCCGCCCAGTTCCGCCCATTCTCCGCCCCATGGCTGACTAATTT
TTTTTATTTATGCAGAGGCCGAGGCCGCCTCTGCCTCTGAGCTATTCCAGAAGTAGTGAGGAGGCTTTTT
TGGAGGCCTAGGCTTTTGCAAAAAGCTCCCGGGAGCTTGTATATCCATTTTCGGATCTGATCAGCACGTG
TTGACAATTAATCATCGGCATAGTATATCGGCATAGTATAATACGACAAGGTGAGGAACTAAACCATGGC
CAAGTTGACCAGTGCCGTTCCGGTGCTCACCGCGCGCGACGTCGCCGGAGCGGTCGAGTTCTGGACCGAC
CGGCTCGGGTTCTCCCGGGACTTCGTGGAGGACGACTTCGCCGGTGTGGTCCGGGACGACGTGACCCTGT
TCATCAGCGCGGTCCAGGACCAGGTGGTGCCGGACAACACCCTGGCCTGGGTGTGGGTGCGCGGCCTGGA
CGAGCTGTACGCCGAGTGGTCGGAGGTCGTGTCCACGAACTTCCGGGACGCCTCCGGGCCGGCCATGACC
GAGATCGGCGAGCAGCCGTGGGGGCGGGAGTTCGCCCTGCGCGACCCGGCCGGCAACTGCGTGCACTTCG
TGGCCGAGGAGCAGGACTGACACGTGCTACGAGATTTCGATTCCACCGCCGCCTTCTATGAAAGGTTGGG
CTTCGGAATCGTTTTCCGGGACGCCGGCTGGATGATCCTCCAGCGCGGGGATCTCATGCTGGAGTTCTTC
GCCCACCCCAACTTGTTTATTGCAGCTTATAATGGTTACAAATAAAGCAATAGCATCACAAATTTCACAA
ATAAAGCATTTTTTTCACTGCATTCTAGTTGTGGTTTGTCCAAACTCATCAATGTATCTTATCATGTCTG
TATACCGTCGACCTCTAGCTAGAGCTTGGCGTAATCATGGTCATAGCTGTTTCCTGTGTGAAATTGTTAT
CCGCTCACAATTCCACACAACATACGAGCCGGAAGCATAAAGTGTAAAGCCTGGGGTGCCTAATGAGTGA
GCTAACTCACATTAATTGCGTTGCGCTCACTGCCCGCTTTCCAGTCGGGAAACCTGTCGTGCCAGCTGCA
TTAATGAATCGGCCAACGCGCGGGGAGAGGCGGTTTGCGTATTGGGCGCTCTTCCGCTTCCTCGCTCACT
GACTCGCTGCGCTCGGTCGTTCGGCTGCGGCGAGCGGTATCAGCTCACTCAAAGGCGGTAATACGGTTAT
CCACAGAATCAGGGGATAACGCAGGAAAGAACATGTGAGCAAAAGGCCAGCAAAAGGCCAGGAACCGTAA
AAAGGCCGCGTTGCTGGCGTTTTTCCATAGGCTCCGCCCCCCTGACGAGCATCACAAAAATCGACGCTCA
AGTCAGAGGTGGCGAAACCCGACAGGACTATAAAGATACCAGGCGTTTCCCCCTGGAAGCTCCCTCGTGC
GCTCTCCTGTTCCGACCCTGCCGCTTACCGGATACCTGTCCGCCTTTCTCCCTTCGGGAAGCGTGGCGCT
TTCTCATAGCTCACGCTGTAGGTATCTCAGTTCGGTGTAGGTCGTTCGCTCCAAGCTGGGCTGTGTGCAC
GAACCCCCCGTTCAGCCCGACCGCTGCGCCTTATCCGGTAACTATCGTCTTGAGTCCAACCCGGTAAGAC
ACGACTTATCGCCACTGGCAGCAGCCACTGGTAACAGGATTAGCAGAGCGAGGTATGTAGGCGGTGCTAC
AGAGTTCTTGAAGTGGTGGCCTAACTACGGCTACACTAGAAGAACAGTATTTGGTATCTGCGCTCTGCTG
AAGCCAGTTACCTTCGGAAAAAGAGTTGGTAGCTCTTGATCCGGCAAACAAACCACCGCTGGTAGCGGTG
GTTTTTTTGTTTGCAAGCAGCAGATTACGCGCAGAAAAAAAGGATCTCAAGAAGATCCTTTGATCTTTTC
TACGGGGTCTGACGCTCAGTGGAACGAAAACTCACGTTAAGGGATTTTGGTCATGAGATTATCAAAAAGG
ATCTTCACCTAGATCCTTTTAAATTAAAAATGAAGTTTTAAATCAATCTAAAGTATATATGAGTAAACTT
GGTCTGACAGTTACCAATGCTTAATCAGTGAGGCACCTATCTCAGCGATCTGTCTATTTCGTTCATCCAT
AGTTGCCTGACTCCCCGTCGTGTAGATAACTACGATACGGGAGGGCTTACCATCTGGCCCCAGTGCTGCA
ATGATACCGCGAGACCCACGCTCACCGGCTCCAGATTTATCAGCAATAAACCAGCCAGCCGGAAGGGCCG
AGCGCAGAAGTGGTCCTGCAACTTTATCCGCCTCCATCCAGTCTATTAATTGTTGCCGGGAAGCTAGAGT
AAGTAGTTCGCCAGTTAATAGTTTGCGCAACGTTGTTGCCATTGCTACAGGCATCGTGGTGTCACGCTCG
TCGTTTGGTATGGCTTCATTCAGCTCCGGTTCCCAACGATCAAGGCGAGTTACATGATCCCCCATGTTGT
GCAAAAAAGCGGTTAGCTCCTTCGGTCCTCCGATCGTTGTCAGAAGTAAGTTGGCCGCAGTGTTATCACT
CATGGTTATGGCAGCACTGCATAATTCTCTTACTGTCATGCCATCCGTAAGATGCTTTTCTGTGACTGGT
GAGTACTCAACCAAGTCATTCTGAGAATAGTGTATGCGGCGACCGAGTTGCTCTTGCCCGGCGTCAATAC
GGGATAATACCGCGCCACATAGCAGAACTTTAAAAGTGCTCATCATTGGAAAACGTTCTTCGGGGCGAAA
ACTCTCAAGGATCTTACCGCTGTTGAGATCCAGTTCGATGTAACCCACTCGTGCACCCAACTGATCTTCA
GCATCTTTTACTTTCACCAGCGTTTCTGGGTGAGCAAAAACAGGAAGGCAAAATGCCGCAAAAAAGGGAA
TAAGGGCGACACGGAAATGTTGAATACTCATACTCTTCCTTTTTCAATATTATTGAAGCATTTATCAGGG
TTATTGTCTCATGAGCGGATACATATTTGAATGTATTTAGAAAAATAAACAAATAGGGGTTCCGCGCACA
TTTCCCCGAAAAGTGCCACCTGACGTC
